>Addgene plasmid #8901 | tet operator | addgene partial sequence | sequence record 17439 | 8901 with pBluescriptKS
GCGCCAATTCGGGGCCGCGGAAGGCTGGATCGGTCCCGGTGTCTTCTATGGAGGTCAAAACAGCGTGGAT
GGCGTCTCCAGGCGATCTGACGGTTCACTAAACGAGCTCTGCTTATATAGGCCTCCCACCGTACACGCCT
ACCTCGACCCGGGTACCGAGCTCGACTTTCACTTTTCTCTATCACTGATAGGGAGTGGTAAACTCGACTT
TCACTTTTCTCTATCACTGATAGGGAGTGGTAAACTCGACTTTCACTTTTCTCTATCACTGATAGGGAGT
GGTAAACTCGACTTTCACTTTTCTCTATCACTGATAGGGAGTGGTAAACTCGACTTTCACTTTTCTCTAT
CACTGATAGGGAGTGGTAAACTCGACTTTCACTTTTCTCTATCACTGATAGGGAGTGGTAAACTCGAGGG
GGATCCACTAGTTCTAGAGCGGCCGCCACCGCGGTGGAGCTCCAATTCGCCCTATAGTGAGTCGTATTAC
AATTCACTGGCCGTCGTTTTACAACGTCGTGACTGGGAAAACCCTGGCGTTACCCAACTTAATCGCCTTG
CAGCACATCCCCCTTTCGCCAGCTGGCGTAATAGCGAAGAGGCCCGCACCGATCGCCCTTCCCAACAGTT
GCGCAGCCTGAATGGCGAATGGG
[124 nt withheld, positions 654-777]
C
[83 nt withheld, positions 779-861]
CTTGATTA
[34 nt withheld, positions 870-903]
ATAGACG
