>Addgene plasmid #8901 | tet operator | addgene partial sequence | sequence record 17440 | 8901 with T7
CCCTCGAGTTTACACTCCCTATCAGTGATAGAGAAAAGTGAAAGTCGAGTTTACCACTCCCTATCAGTGA
TAGAGAAAAGTGAAAGTCGAGTTTACCACTCCCTATCAGTGATAGAGAAAAGTGAAAGTCGAGTTTACCA
CTCCCTATCAGTGATAGAGAAAAGTGAAAGTCGAGTTTACCACTCCCTATCAGTGATAGAGAAAAGTGAA
AGTCGAGTTTACCACTCCCTATCAGTGATAGAGAAAAGTGAAAGTCGAGCTCGGTACCCGGGTCGAGGTA
GGCGTGTACGGTGGGAGGCCTATATAAGCAGAGCTCGTTTAGTGAACCGTCAGATCGCCTGGAGACGCCN
TCCACGCTGTTTTGACCTCCATAGAAGACACCGGGACCGATCCAGCCTCCGCGGCCCCGAATTGGGCTGC
AGGAATTCGATATCAAGCTTATCGATACCGTCGACCTCGAGGGGGGGCCCGGTACCAGCTTTTGTTCCCT
TTAGTGAGGGTTAATTTCGAGCTTGGCGTAATCATGGTCATAGCTGTTTCCTGTGTGAAATTGTTATCCG
CTCACAATTCCACACAACATACGAGCCGGAAGCATAAAGTGTAAAGCCTGGGGTGCCTAATGAGTGAGCT
AACTCACATTAATTGCGTTGCGCTCACTGCCCGCTTTCCAGTCGGGAAACCTGTCGTGCCAGCTGCATTA
ATGAATCGGCCA
