[The description below was written by a language model from this plasmid's Addgene catalogue record.]
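Description:
The plasmid named "tet operator" is a small bacterial cloning construct built on pBluescript KS, a roughly 3 kb high-copy phagemid propagated in E. coli under ampicillin selection. It serves as a source plasmid for a tetracycline-responsive promoter element rather than as an expression vector in its own right. No downstream gene, reporter or polyadenylation signal is recorded, and no feature table was supplied, so the details of the backbone elements can only be inferred from what is generally known about pBluescript.

The 282 bp insert consists of tet operator sequences, originating from the E. coli tetracycline resistance system, followed by a CMV minimal promoter. In this arrangement the minimal promoter has little activity alone, and transcription depends on a tetracycline-controlled transactivator (tTA or rtTA) binding to the operator repeats. This places any gene put downstream under doxycycline- or tetracycline-regulated control. The fragment was originally excised with XhoI and EcoRI, blunted with Klenow and ligated into the SmaI site of the polylinker, so the original flanking sites are listed as destroyed. The depositor nevertheless notes that the element can be released with an XhoI digest, and refers to the author's map for the details. The insert can be sequenced from the T7 primer site of the backbone.

The associated publication concerns the requirement for oncogenic Ras in tumour maintenance. This fits with use of the cassette as a building block for inducible transgenes, although the record does not itself state which constructs were derived from it. Distribution is limited to academic and nonprofit users.
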