Addgene plasmid #8901: tet operator
Depositing lab: Lynda Chin. Depositing organization: Dana-Farber Cancer Institute. Publication: Essential role for oncogenic Ras in tumour maintenance. Chin L, Tam A, Pomerantz J, Wong M, Holash J, Bardeesy N, Shen Q, O'Hagan R, Pantginis J, Zhou H, Horner JW, Cordon-Cardo C, Yancopoulos GD, DePinho RA. Nature. 1999 Jul 29. 400(6743):468-72. 10.1038/22788 PubMed 10440378.
Backbone
  Vector backbone: pBluescript KS
  Backbone size w/o insert (bp): 3000
Growth in bacteria
  Bacterial resistance: Ampicillin, 100 μg/mL
  Growth temperature: 37°C
  Growth strain: DH5alpha
  Copy number: High Copy
Gene/Insert
  Gene/Insert name: tet operator
  Species: E. Coli
  Insert size (bp): 282
  Cloning method: Restriction Enzyme; 5′ cloning site XhoI (destroyed during cloning); 3′ cloning site EcoRI (destroyed during cloning)
  Sequencing primers: 5′ T7
Terms and licenses: Academic/Nonprofit Terms; Industry Terms: Not Available to Industry
Depositor comments: the tet operator can be released from this plasmid using a XhoI digest. The construct is composed of the tet operator sequences followed by a CMV minimal promoter. The insert was digested with XhoI and EcoRI, klenow filled, and cloned into the SmaI site of pBluescript KS. See author's map for more information.
How to cite: tet operator was a gift from Lynda Chin (Addgene plasmid # 8901 ; http://n2t.net/addgene:8901 ; RRID:Addgene_8901)
